>Addgene plasmid #233034 | pAAV-CMV-intron-hfCas13d-pA/EF1a-mCherry-WPRE-pa | addgene full sequence | sequence record 463768 | Addgene NGS Result
TTGAGATCCTTTTTTTCTGCGCGTAATCTGCTGCTTGCAAACAAAAAAACCACCGCTACCAGCGGTGGTT
TGTTTGCCGGATCAAGAGCTACCAACTCTTTTTCCGAAGGTAACTGGCTTCAGCAGAGCGCAGATACCAA
ATACTGTTCTTCTAGTGTAGCCGTAGTTAGGCCACCACTTCAAGAACTCTGTAGCACCGCCTACATACCT
CGCTCTGCTAATCCTGTTACCAGTGGCTGCTGCCAGTGGCGATAAGTCGTGTCTTACCGGGTTGGACTCA
AGACGATAGTTACCGGATAAGGCGCAGCGGTCGGGCTGAACGGGGGGTTCGTGCACACAGCCCAGCTTGG
AGCGAACGACCTACACCGAACTGAGATACCTACAGCGTGAGCTATGAGAAAGCGCCACGCTTCCCGAAGG
GAGAAAGGCGGACAGGTATCCGGTAAGCGGCAGGGTCGGAACAGGAGAGCGCACGAGGGAGCTTCCAGGG
GGAAACGCCTGGTATCTTTATAGTCCTGTCGGGTTTCGCCACCTCTGACTTGAGCGTCGATTTTTGTGAT
GCTCGTCAGGGGGGCGGAGCCTATGGAAAAACGCCAGCAACGCGGCCTTTTTACGGTTCCTGGCCTTTTG
CTGGCCTTTTGCTCACATGTCCTGCAGGCAGCTGCGCGCTCGCTCGCTCACTGAGGCCGCCCGGGCGTCG
GGCGACCTTTGGTCGCCCGGCCTCAGTGAGCGAGCGAGCGCGCAGAGAGGGAGTGGCCAACTCCATCACT
AGGGGTTCCTGCGGCCGCACGCGTCTAGTTATTAATAGTAATCAATTACGGGGTCATTAGTTCATAGCCC
ATATATGGAGTTCCGCGTTACATAACTTACGGTAAATGGCCCGCCTGGCTGACCGCCCAACGACCCCCGC
CCATTGACGTCAATAATGACGTATGTTCCCATAGTAACGCCAATAGGGACTTTCCATTGACGTCAATGGG
TGGAGTATTTACGGTAAACTGCCCACTTGGCAGTACATCAAGTGTATCATATGCCAAGTACGCCCCCTAT
TGACGTCAATGACGGTAAATGGCCCGCCTGGCATTATGCCCAGTACATGACCTTATGGGACTTTCCTACT
TGGCAGTACATCTACGTATTAGTCATCGCTATTACCATGGTGATGCGGTTTTGGCAGTACATCAATGGGC
GTGGATAGCGGTTTGACTCACGGGGATTTCCAAGTCTCCACCCCATTGACGTCAATGGGAGTTTGTTTTG
GCACCAAAATCAACGGGACTTTCCAAAATGTCGTAACAACTCCGCCCCATTGACGCAAATGGGCGGTAGG
CGTGTACGGTGGGAGGTCTATATAAGCAGAGCTCGTTTAGTGAACCGTCAGATCGCCTGGAGACGCCATC
CACGCTGTTTTGACCTCCATAGAAGACACCGGGACCGATCCAGCCTCCGCGGATTCGAATCCCGGCCGGG
AACGGTGCATTGGAACGCGGATTCCCCGTGCCAAGAGTGACGTAAGTACCGCCTATAGAGTCTATAGGCC
CACAAAAAATGCTTTCTTCTTTTAATATACTTTTTTGTTTATCTTATTTCTAATACTTTCCCTAATCTCT
TTCTTTCAGGGCAATAATGATACAATGTATCATGCCTCTTTGCACCATTCTAAAGAATAACAGTGATAAT
TTCTGGGTTAAGGCAATAGCAATATTTCTGCATATAAATATTTCTGCATATAAATTGTAACTGATGTAAG
AGGTTTCATATTGCTAATAGCAGCTACAATCCAGCTACCATTCTGCTTTTATTTTATGGTTGGGATAAGG
CTGGATTATTCTGAGTCCAAGCTAGGCCCTTTTGCTAATCATGTTCATACCTCTTATCTTCCTCCCACAG
CTCCTGGGCAACGTGCTGGTCTGTGTGCTGGCCCATCACTTTGGCAAAGAATTGGGATTCGAACATCGAT
GCCACCATGAGCCCCAAGAAGAAGAGAAAGGTGGAGGCCAGCATCGAAAAAAAAAAGTCCTTCGCCAAGG
GCATGGGCGTGAAGTCCACACTCGTGTCCGGCTCCAAAGTGTACATGACAACCTTCGCCGAAGGCAGCGA
CGCCAGGCTGGAAAAGATCGTGGAGGGCGACAGCATCAGGAGCGTGAATGAGGGCGAGGCCTTCAGCGCT
GAAATGGCCGATAAAAACGCCGGCTATAAGATCGGCAACGCCAAATTCAGCCATCCTAAGGGCTACGCCG
TGGTGGCTAACAACCCTCTGTATACAGGACCCGTCCAGCAGGATATGCTCGGCCTGAAGGAAACTCTGGA
AAAGAGGTACTTCGGCGAGAGCGCTGATGGCAATGACAATATTTGTATCCAGGTGATCCATAACATCCTG
GACATTGAAAAAATCCTCGTGGAATACATTACCAACGTGGTGTACGTGGTCAACAATATCTCCGGCCTGG
ATAAGGACATTATTGGATTCGGCAAGTTCTCCACAGTGTATACCTACGACGAATTCAAAGACCCCGAGCA
CCATAGGGCCGCTTTCAACAATAACGATAAGCTCATCAACGCCATCAAGGCCCAGTATGACGAGTTCGAC
AACTTCCTCGATAACCCCAGACTCGGCTATTTCGGCCAGGCCTTTTTCAGCAAGGAGGGCAGAAATTACA
TCATCAATTACGGCAACGAATGCTATGACATTCTGGCCCTCCTGAGCGGACTGAGGCACTGGGTGGTCCA
TAACAACGAAGAAGAGTCCAGGATCTCCAGGACCTGGCTCTACAACCTCGATAAGAACCTCGACAACGAA
TACATCTCCACCCTCAACTACCTCTACGACAGGATCACCAATGAGCTGACCAACTCCTTCTCCAAGAACT
CCGCCGCCAACGTGAACTATATTGCCGAAACTCTGGGAATCAACCCTGCCGAATTCGCCGAACAATATTT
CAGATTCAGCATTATGAAAGAGCAGAAAAACCTCGGATTCAATATCACCAAGCTCAGGGAAGTGATGCTG
GACAGGAAGGATATGTCCGAGATCAGGAAAAATCATAAGGTGTTCGACTCCATCAGGACCAAGGTCTACA
CCATGATGGACTTTGTGATTTATAGGTATTACATCGAAGAGGATGCCAAGGTGGCTGCCGCCAATAAGTC
CCTCCCCGATAATGAGAAGTCCCTGAGCGAGAAGGATATCTTTGTGATTAACCTGAGGGGCTCCTTCAAC
GACGACCAGAAGGATGCCCTCTACTACGATGAAGCTAATAGAATTTGGAGAAAGCTCGAAAATATCATGC
ACAACATCAAGGAATTTAGGGGAAACAAGACAAGAGAGTATAAGAAGAAGGACGCCCCTAGACTGCCCAG
AATCCTGCCCGCTGGCCGTGATGTTTCCGCCTTCAGCAAACTCATGTATGCCCTGACCATGTTCCTGGAT
GGCAAGGAGATCAACGACCTCCTGACCACCCTGATTAATAAATTCGATAACATCCAGAGCTTCCTGAAGG
TGATGCCTCTCATCGGAGTCAACGCTAAGTTCGTGGAGGAATACGCCTTTTTCAAAGACTCCGCCAAGAT
CGCCGATGAGCTGAGGCTGATCAAGTCCTTCGCTAGAATGGGAGAACCTATTGCCGATGCCAGGAGGGCC
ATGTATATCGACGCCATCCGTATTTTAGGAACCAACCTGTCCTATGATGAGCTCAAGGCCCTCGCCGACA
CCTTTTCCCTGGACGAGAACGGAAACAAGCTCAAGAAAGGCAAGCACGGCATGAGAAATTTCATTATTAA
TAACGTGATCAGCAATAAAAGGTTCCACTACCTGATCAGATACGGTGATCCTGCCCACCTCCATGAGATC
GCCAAAAACGAGGCCGTGGTGAAGTTCGTGCTCGGCAGGATCGCTGACATCCAGAAAAAACAGGGCCAGA
ACGGCAAGAACCAGATCGACAGGTACTACGAAACTTGTATCGGAAAGGATAAGGGCAAGAGCGTGAGCGA
AAAGGTGGACGCTCTCACAAAGATCATCACCGGAATGAACTACGACCAATTCGACAAGAAAAGGAGCGTC
ATTGAGGACACCGGCAGGGAAAACGCCGAGAGGGAGAAGTTTAAAAAGATCATCAGCCTGTACCTCACCG
TGATCTACCACATCCTCAAGAATATTGTCAATATCAACGCCAGGTACGTCATCGGATTCCATTGCGTCGA
GCGTGATGCTCAACTGTACAAGGAGAAAGGCTACGACATCAATCTCAAGAAACTGGAAGAGAAGGGATTC
AGCTCCGTCACCAAGCTCTGCGCTGGCATTGATGAAACTGCCCCCGATAAGAGAAAGGACGTGGAAAAGG
AGATGGCTGAAAGAGCCAAGGAGAGCATTGACAGCCTCGAGAGCGCCAACCCCAAGCTGTATGCCAATTA
CATCAAATACAGCGACGAGAAGAAAGCCGAGGAGTTCACCAGGCAGATTAACAGGGAGAAGGCCAAAACC
GCCCTGAACGCCTACCTGAGGAACACCAAGTGGAATGTGATCATCAGGGAGGACCTCCTGAGAATTGACA
ACAAGACATGTACCCTGTTCAGAAACAAGGCCGTCCACCTGGAAGTGGCCAGGTATGTCCACGCCTATAT
CAACGACATTGCCGAGGTCAATTCCTACTTCCAACTGTACCATTACATCATGCAGAGAATTATCATGAAT
GAGAGGTACGAGAAAAGCAGCGGAAAGGTGTCCGAGTACTTCGACGCTGTGAATGACGAGAAGAAGTACA
ACGATAGGCTCCTGAAACTGCTGTGTGTGCCTTTCGGCTACTGTATCCCCAGGTTTAAGAACCTGAGCAT
CGAGGCCCTGTTCGATAGGAACGAGGCCGCCAAGTTCGACAAGGAGAAAAAGAAGGTGTCCGGCAATTCC
GGATCCGGACCTAAGAAAAAGAGGAAGGTGGCGGCCGCTTACCCATACGATGTTCCAGATTACGCTTAGG
CTAGGAATTCAATAAAAGATCTTTATTTTCATTAGATCTGTGTGTTGGTTTTTTGTGTGCGGACCGAGCG
GCCGCAGGAACCCCTAGTGATGGAGTTGGCCACTCCCTCTCTGCGCGCTCGCTCGCTCACTGAGGCCGGG
CGACCAAAGGTCGCCCGACGCCCGGGCTTTGCCCGGGCGGCCTCAGTGAGCGAGCGAGCGCGCAGCTGCC
TGCAGGGGCGCCACTAGTGGCTCCGGTGCCCGTCAGTGGGCAGAGCGCACATCGCCCACAGTCCCCGAGA
AGTTGGGGGGAGGGGTCGGCAATTGAACCGGTGCCTAGAGAAGGTGGCGCGGGGTAAACTGGGAAAGTGA
TGTCGTGTACTGGCTCCGCCTTTTTCCCGAGGGTGGGGGAGAACCGTATATAAGTGCAGTAGTCGCCGTG
AACGTTCTTTTTCGCAACGGGTTTGCCGCCAGAACACAGGTAAGTGCCGTGTGTGGTTCCCGCGGGCCTG
GCCTCTTTACGGGTTATGGCCCTTGCGTGCCTTGAATTACTTCCACCTGGCTGCAGTACGTGATTCTTGA
TCCCGAGCTTCGGGTTGGAAGTGGGTGGGAGAGTTCGAGGCCTTGCGCTTAAGGAGCCCCTTCGCCTCGT
GCTTGAGTTGAGGCCTGGCCTGGGCGCTGGGGCCGCCGCGTGCGAATCTGGTGGCACCTTCGCGCCTGTC
TCGCTGCTTTCGATAAGTCTCTAGCCATTTAAAATTTTTGATGACCTGCTGCGACGCTTTTTTTCTGGCA
AGATAGTCTTGTAAATGCGGGCCAAGATCTGCACACTGGTATTTCGGTTTTTGGGGCCGCGGGCGGCGAC
GGGGCCCGTGCGTCCCAGCGCACATGTTCGGCGAGGCGGGGCCTGCGAGCGCGGCCACCGAGAATCGGAC
GGGGGTAGTCTCAAGCTGGCCGGCCTGCTCTGGTGCCTGGCCTCGCGCCGCCGTGTATCGCCCCGCCCTG
GGCGGCAAGGCTGGCCCGGTCGGCACCAGTTGCGTGAGCGGAAAGATGGCCGCTTCCCGGCCCTGCTGCA
GGGAGCTCAAAATGGAGGACGCGGCGCTCGGGAGAGCGGGCGGGTGAGTCACCCACACAAAGGAAAAGGG
CCTTTCCGTCCTCAGCCGTCGCTTCATGTGACTCCACGGAGTACCGGGCGCCGTCCAGGCACCTCGATTA
GTTCTCGAGCTTTTGGAGTACGTCGTCTTTAGGTTGGGGGGAGGGGTTTTATGCGATGGAGTTTCCCCAC
ACTGAGTGGGTGGAGACTGAAGTTAGGCCAGCTTGGCACTTGATGTAATTCTCCTTGGAATTTGCCCTTT
TTGAGTTTGGATCTTGGTTCATTCTCAAGCCTCAGACAGTGGTTCAAAGTTTTTTTCTTCCATTTCAGGT
GTCGTGAGGTACCGGATCCGTGAGCAAGGGCGAGGAGGATAACATGGCCATCATCAAGGAGTTCATGCGC
TTCAAGGTGCACATGGAGGGCTCCGTGAACGGCCACGAGTTCGAGATCGAGGGCGAGGGCGAGGGCCGCC
CCTACGAGGGCACCCAGACCGCCAAGCTGAAGGTGACCAAGGGTGGCCCCCTGCCCTTCGCCTGGGACAT
CCTGTCCCCTCAGTTCATGTACGGCTCCAAGGCCTACGTGAAGCACCCCGCCGACATCCCCGACTACTTG
AAGCTGTCCTTCCCCGAGGGCTTCAAGTGGGAGCGCGTGATGAACTTCGAGGACGGCGGCGTGGTGACCG
TGACCCAGGACTCCTCCCTGCAGGACGGCGAGTTCATCTACAAGGTGAAGCTGCGCGGCACCAACTTCCC
CTCCGACGGCCCCGTAATGCAGAAGAAGACCATGGGCTGGGAGGCCTCCTCCGAGCGGATGTACCCCGAG
GACGGCGCCCTGAAGGGCGAGATCAAGCAGAGGCTGAAGCTGAAGGACGGCGGCCACTACGACGCTGAGG
TCAAGACCACCTACAAGGCCAAGAAGCCCGTGCAGCTGCCCGGCGCCTACAACGTCAACATCAAGTTGGA
CATCACCTCCCACAACGAGGACTACACCATCGTGGAACAGTACGAACGCGCCGAGGGCCGCCACTCCACC
GGCGGCATGGACGAGCTGTACAAGTAAGGCGCGCCCCCCCCTAACGTTACTGGCCGAAGCCGCTTGGAAT
AAGGCCGGTGTGCGTTTGTCTATATGTTATTTTCCACCATATTGCCGTCTTTTGGCAATGTGAGGGCCCG
GAAACCTGGCCCTGTCTTCTTGACGAGCATTCCTAAATTCGATATCAAGCTTATCGATAATCAACCTCTG
GATTACAAAATTTGTGAAAGATTGACTGGTATTCTTAACTATGTTGCTCCTTTTACGCTATGTGGATACG
CTGCTTTAATGCCTTTGTATCATGCTATTGCTTCCCGTATGGCTTTCATTTTCTCCTCCTTGTATAAATC
CTGGTTGCTGTCTCTTTATGAGGAGTTGTGGCCCGTTGTCAGGCAACGTGGCGTGGTGTGCACTGTGTTT
GCTGACGCAACCCCCACTGGTTGGGGCATTGCCACCACCTGTCAGCTCCTTTCCGGGACTTTCGCTTTCC
CCCTCCCTATTGCCACGGCGGAACTCATCGCCGCCTGCCTTGCCCGCTGCTGGACAGGGGCTCGGCTGTT
GGGCACTGACAATTCCGTGGTGTTGTCGGGGAAATCATCGTCCTTTCCTTGGCTGCTCGCCTATGTTGCC
ACCTGGATTCTGCGCGGGACGTCCTTCTGCTACGTCCCTTCGGCCCTCAATCCAGCGGACCTTCCTTCCC
GCGGCCTGCTGCCGGCTCTGCGGCCTCTTCCGCGTCTTCGCCTTCGCCCTCAGACGAGTCGGATCTCCCT
TTGGGCCGCCTCCCCGCATCGATACCGAGCGCTGCTCGAGAGATCTACGGGTGGCATCCCTGTGACCCCT
CCCCAGTGCCTCTCCTGGCCCTGGAAGTTGCCACTCCAGTGCCCACCAGCCTTGTCCTAATAAAATTAAG
TTGCATCATTTTGTCTGACTAGGTGTCCTTCTATAATATTATGGGGTGGAGGGGGGTGGTATGGAGCAAG
GGGCAAGTTGGGAAGACAACCTGTAGGGCCTGCGGGGTCTATTGGGAACCAAGCTGGAGTGCAGTGGCAC
AATCTTGGCTCACTGCAATCTCCGCCTCCTGGGTTCAAGCGATTCTCCTGCCTCAGCCTCCCGAGTTGTT
GGGATTCCAGGCATGCATGACCAGGCTCAGCTAATTTTTGTTTTTTTGGTAGAGACGGGGTTTCACCATA
TTGGCCAGGCTGGTCTCCAACTCCTAATCTCAGGTGATCTACCCACCTTGGCCTCCCAAATTGCTGGGAT
TACAGGCGTGAACCACTGCTCCCTTCCCTGTCCTTACTAGTGGCGCCTGATGCGGTATTTTCTCCTTACG
CATCTGTGCGGTATTTCACACCGCATA
[95 nt withheld, positions 8428-8522]
T
[46 nt withheld, positions 8524-8569]
C
[141 nt withheld, positions 8571-8711]
CCTTTGACGTTGGAGTCCACGTTCTTT
[37 nt withheld, positions 8739-8775]
ACTCTATCTCGGGCTATTCTTTTGATTTATAAGGGATTTTGCCGATTTCGGTCTATTGGTTAAAAAATGA
GCTGATTTAACAAAAATTTAACGCGAATTTTAACAAAATATTAACGTTTACAATTTTATGGTGCACTCTC
AGTACAATCTGCTCTGATGCCGCATAGTTAAGCCAGCCCCGACACCCGCCAACACCCGCTGACGCGCCCT
GACGGGCTTGTCTGCTCCCGGCATCCGCTTACAGACAAGCTGTGACCGTCTCCGGGAGCTGCATGTGTCA
GAGGTTTTCACCGTCATCACCGAAACGCGCGAGACGAAAGGGCCTCGTGATACGCCTATTTTTATAGGTT
AATGTCATGATAATAATGGTTTCTTAGACGTCAGGTGGCACTTTTCGGGGAAATGTGCGCGGAACCCCTA
TTTGTTTATTTTTCTAAATACATTCAAATATGTATCCGCTCATGAGACAATAACCCTGATAAATGCTTCA
ATAATATTGAAAAAGGAAGAGTATGAGTATTCAACATTTCCGTGTCGCCCTTATTCCCTTTTTTGCGGCA
TTTTGCCTTCCTGTTTTTGCTCACCCAGAAACGCTGGTGAAAGTAAAAGATGCTGAAGATCAGTTGGGTG
CACGAGTGGGTTACATCGAACTGGATCTCAACAGCGGTAAGATCCTTGAGAGTTTTCGCCCCGAAGAACG
TTTTCCAATGATGAGCACTTTTAAAGTTCTGCTATGTGGCGCGGTATTATCCCGTATTGACGCCGGGCAA
GAGCAACTCGGTCGCCGCATACACTATTCTCAGAATGACTTGGTTGAGTACTCACCAGTCACAGAAAAGC
ATCTTACGGATGGCATGACAGTAAGAGAATTATGCAGTGCTGCCATAACCATGAGTGATAACACTGCGGC
CAACTTACTTCTGACAACGATCGGAGGACCGAAGGAGCTAACCGCTTTTTTGCACAACATGGGGGATCAT
GTAACTCGCCTTGATCGTTGGGAACCGGAGCTGAATGAAGCCATACCAAACGACGAGCGTGACACCACGA
TGCCTGTAGCAATGGCAACAACGTTGCGCAAACTATTAACTGGCGAACTACTTACTCTAGCTTCCCGGCA
ACAATTAATAGACTGGATGGAGGCGGATAAAGTTGCAGGACCACTTCTGCGCTCGGCCCTTCCGGCTGGC
TGGTTTATTGCTGATAAATCTGGAGCCGGTGAGCGTGGGTCTCGCGGTATCATTGCAGCACTGGGGCCAG
ATGGTAAGCCCTCCCGTATCGTAGTTATCTACACGACGGGGAGTCAGGCAACTATGGATGAACGAAATAG
ACAGATCGCTGAGATAGGTGCCTCACTGATTAAGCATTGGTAACTGTCAGACCAAGTTTACTCATATATA
CTTTAGATTGATTTAAAACTTCATTTTTAATTTAAAAGGATCTAGGTGAAGATCCTTTTTGATAATCTCA
TGACCAAAATCCCTTAACGTGAGTTTTCGTTCCACTGAGCGTCAGACCCCGTAGAAAAGATCAAAGGATC
TTC
Features (pLannotate 1.2.2; 24 found; start..end, strand, type, name):
      1..589     +  rep_origin     ori: high-copy-number ColE1/pMB1/pBR322/pUC origin of replication
    662..689     +  repeat_region  AAV2 ITR (fragment): inverted terminal repeat of adeno-associated virus serotype 2 inverted
    718..745     +  repeat_region  AAV2 ITR (fragment): inverted terminal repeat of adeno-associated virus serotype 2 inverted
    856..1159    +  enhancer       CMV enhancer: human cytomegalovirus immediate early enhancer
   1160..1363    +  promoter       CMV promoter: human cytomegalovirus (CMV) immediate early promoter
   1512..1539    +  intron         CMV intron (fragment): modified intron A from human cytomegalovirus (CMV)
   1544..1890    +  intron         β-globin intron (fragment): internally truncated intron from human β-globin
   1894..1941    +  CDS            HBB (fragment): HBB_COLGU - Experimental evidence at transcript level: Swiss-Prot protein existence level 2. Involved in oxygen transport from the lung to the various peripheral tissues. From Colobus guereza (Mantled guereza) (Eastern black-and-white colobus monkey).
   2003..4900    +  CDS            RfxCas13d: RNA-targeting Type VI CRISPR protein from Ruminococcus flavefaciens strain XPD3002 (Konermann et al., 2018)
   4940..4968    +  CDS            3xHA (fragment): three tandem HA epitope tags
   4981..5029    +  polyA_signal   poly(A) signal: synthetic polyadenylation signal
   5046..5186    +  repeat_region  AAV2 ITR: inverted terminal repeat of adeno-associated virus serotype 2 inverted
   5199..6377    +  promoter       EF-1α promoter: strong constitutive promoter for human elongation factor EF-1α
   6390..7096    +  CDS            mCherry (fragment): monomeric derivative of DsRed fluorescent protein (Shaner et al., 2004) mammalian codon-optimized
   7104..7245    +  misc_feature   IRES (fragment): internal ribosome entry site (IRES) of the encephalomyocarditis virus (EMCV)
   7246..7269    +  misc_feature   MCS (fragment): pBluescript multiple cloning site
   7269..7857    +  misc_feature   WPRE: woodchuck hepatitis virus posttranscriptional regulatory element
   7889..8365    +  polyA_signal   hGH poly(A) signal: human growth hormone polyadenylation signal
   8376..8427    -  misc_feature   bom (fragment): basis of mobility region from pBR322
   8446..8901    +  rep_origin     f1 ori (sequence partly withheld): f1 bacteriophage origin of replication; arrow indicates direction of (+) strand synthesis
   8902..8951    -  misc_feature   bom (fragment): basis of mobility region from pBR322
   9053..9088    -  CDS            rop (fragment): Rop protein, which maintains plasmids at low copy number; rop
   9183..9287    +  promoter       AmpR promoter: bla
   9288..10148   +  CDS            AmpR: β-lactamase; bla; confers resistance to ampicillin, carbenicillin, and related antibiotics
