[The description below was written by a language model from this plasmid's Addgene catalogue record and pLannotate feature annotations shown in this document.]
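Description:
pAAV-CMV-intron-hfCas13d-pA/EF1a-mCherry-WPRE-pa is a 10.3 kb AAV transfer plasmid built on a pAAV backbone for packaging a high-fidelity variant of the RNA-targeting CRISPR effector Cas13d into recombinant adeno-associated virus. It is propagated in bacteria through a high-copy ColE1/pUC-type origin with ampicillin selection (AmpR under its own bla promoter), and it also carries an f1 phage origin. The annotation detects one full-length AAV2 inverted terminal repeat on the downstream side of the Cas13d cassette and only short ITR fragments on the upstream side.

Between the ITRs, the CMV enhancer and immediate-early promoter drive transcription through a chimeric intron (annotated as CMV intron A and truncated β-globin intron fragments), which generally improves expression of the downstream transcript. The coding sequence matches RfxCas13d from Ruminococcus flavefaciens, here in the hfCas13d form, followed by an HA epitope tag for detection and a short synthetic polyadenylation signal that keeps the cassette compact for AAV packaging. No guide RNA expression cassette appears in the feature table.

A second, independent cassette lies outside the ITR-flanked viral genome: the EF-1α promoter drives mCherry, followed by a residual EMCV IRES fragment, WPRE and the hGH poly(A) signal. Because it sits outside the ITRs, it is not meant to be packaged, and red fluorescence reports on cells that took up the plasmid itself. The record does not spell out its use. The catalogue lists mCherry as a C-terminal tag, but the feature map and stated purpose show it as a separate gene rather than a fusion to hfCas13d. The construct belongs to an AAV vector resource comparing high-fidelity Cas13d variants.
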