Addgene plasmid #233034: pAAV-CMV-intron-hfCas13d-pA/EF1a-mCherry-WPRE-pa
Purpose: To Express HA tagged hfCas13d the CMV promoter. Also encodes a mCherry gene outside of the viral genome
Depositing lab: Jonathan Ploski. Depositing organization: Pennsylvania State University, College of Medicine. Publication: Adeno-associated viral vector resource for the RNA-targeting Cas13d: A comparison of high-fidelity variants, DjCas13d and hfCas13d. Back F, Sandoval A, Vu LM, Hong VM, Bhaskara A, Rodriguez SR, O'Brien JT, Kolber BJ, Kroener S, Ploski JE. Mol Ther Methods Clin Dev. 2025 Aug 20;33(4):101565. doi: 10.1016/j.omtm.2025.101565. eCollection 2025 Dec 11. PubMed 41020266.
Backbone
  Vector backbone: pAAV
  Vector type: AAV
Growth in bacteria
  Bacterial resistance: Ampicillin, 100 μg/mL
  Growth temperature: 37°C
  Growth strain: NEB Stable
  Copy number: High Copy
Gene/Insert
  Gene/Insert name: hfCas13d and mCherry
  Species: Synthetic
  Tag / fusion protein: mCherry (C terminal on insert)
  Cloning method: Unknown
Terms and licenses: Academic/Nonprofit Terms; Industry Terms: Not Available to Industry
How to cite: pAAV-CMV-intron-hfCas13d-pA/EF1a-mCherry-WPRE-pa was a gift from Jonathan Ploski (Addgene plasmid # 233034 ; http://n2t.net/addgene:233034 ; RRID:Addgene_233034)
